Addgene plasmid #61693: pET15b SARS-CoV PLpro
Purpose: inducible expression of SARS PLpro protease
Depositing lab: Michael Johnson. Depositing organization: University of Illinois at Chicago. Publication: Synergistic inhibitor binding to the papain-like protease of human SARS coronavirus: mechanistic and inhibitor design implications. Lee H, Cao S, Hevener KE, Truong L, Gatuz JL, Patel K, Ghosh AK, Johnson ME. ChemMedChem. 2013 Aug;8(8):1361-72. doi: 10.1002/cmdc.201300134. Epub 2013 Jun 20. PubMed 23788528.
Backbone
  Vector backbone: pET15b
  Backbone manufacturer: Novagen
  Backbone size w/o insert (bp): 5708
  Vector type: Bacterial Expression
Growth in bacteria
  Bacterial resistance: Ampicillin, 100 μg/mL
  Growth temperature: 37°C
  Growth strain: DH5alpha
  Copy number: Low Copy
Gene/Insert
  Gene/Insert name: SARS-CoV PLpro
  Species: SARS
  Promoter: T7
  Tag / fusion protein: His (C terminal on insert)
  Cloning method: Restriction Enzyme; 5′ cloning site NcoI (not destroyed); 3′ cloning site Xho I (not destroyed)
  Sequencing primers: 5′ T7; 3′ T7 terminal
Terms and licenses: Academic/Nonprofit Terms; Industry Terms
Depositor comments: For protein expression, grow in Rosetta cells. 25 degree induction for 14-15 hours with 0.5 mM IPTG
How to cite: pET15b SARS-CoV PLpro was a gift from Michael Johnson (Addgene plasmid # 61693 ; http://n2t.net/addgene:61693 ; RRID:Addgene_61693)
