[The description below was written by a language model from this plasmid's Addgene catalogue record and pLannotate feature annotations shown in this document.]
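Description:
pET15b SARS-CoV PLpro is a bacterial expression plasmid built on the Novagen pET15b backbone for IPTG-inducible production of the papain-like protease (PLpro) of SARS coronavirus in E. coli. The sequenced plasmid is 6,635 nt. It replicates from a pBR322-type ColE1 origin accompanied by the bom region and the rop gene, which holds the plasmid at low copy number, consistent with the catalogue entry. Selection is by ampicillin through the β-lactamase gene under its own promoter. Several tetracycline-resistance fragments and the tet promoter are annotated, but these are non-functional remnants of the pBR322 ancestry of the backbone rather than a usable marker.

The PLpro coding sequence was inserted between the NcoI and XhoI sites, both of which are retained. It sits downstream of a T7 promoter fused to a lac operator and the T7 gene 10 ribosome binding site, and is followed by the T7 terminator. The feature table identifies the insert as a roughly 1 kb fragment of the SARS-CoV replicase polyprotein 1a. The functional text attached to that annotation concerns nsp10 and is generic to the polyprotein entry, not to the PLpro domain cloned here. The catalogue lists a C-terminal His tag on the insert, which the automated annotation does not mark separately. A short match to a T7 gene 10-derived tag between the insert and the terminator probably reflects vector sequence.

The plasmid-borne lacI gene supplies repressor that keeps the T7lac promoter silent until IPTG is added, in a host that provides T7 RNA polymerase. The depositor recommends Rosetta cells for expression. The associated publication concerns inhibitor binding to PLpro, so the construct is suited to producing recombinant protease for such mechanistic and inhibitor-design studies.
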