Features (pLannotate 1.2.2; 19 found; start..end, strand, type, name):
      1..19      +  promoter       T7 promoter: promoter for bacteriophage T7 RNA polymerase
     20..44      +  protein_bind   lac operator: The lac repressor binds to the lac operator to inhibit transcription in E. coli. This inhibition can be relieved by adding lactose or isopropyl-β-D-thiogalactopyranoside (IPTG). lac repressor encoded by lacI
     59..81      +  RBS            RBS: efficient ribosome binding site from bacteriophage T7 gene 10 (Olins and Rangwala, 1989)
     64..1035    +  CDS            R1A_SARS (fragment) (sequence partly withheld): Experimental evidence at protein level: Swiss-Prot protein existence level 1. [Non-structural protein 10]: Plays a pivotal role in viral transcription by stimulating both nsp14 3'-5' exoribonuclease and nsp16 2'-O-methyltransferase activities. Therefore plays an essential role in viral mRNAs cap methylation. From Severe acute respiratory syndrome coronavirus (SARS-CoV).
   1093..1142    +  CDS            SET1 (fragment): solubility-enhancement tag derived from T7 phage gene 10B
   1150..1197    +  terminator     T7 terminator: transcription terminator for bacteriophage T7 RNA polymerase
   1220..1324    -  CDS            TcR (fragment): tetracycline efflux protein; tet; confers resistance to tetracycline
   1372..1400    -  promoter       tet promoter: E. coli promoter for tetracycline efflux protein gene
   1513..1617    +  promoter       AmpR promoter: bla
   1618..2478    +  CDS            AmpR: β-lactamase; bla; confers resistance to ampicillin, carbenicillin, and related antibiotics
   2649..3237    +  rep_origin     ori: high-copy-number ColE1/pMB1/pBR322/pUC origin of replication
   3423..3562    -  misc_feature   bom: basis of mobility region from pBR322
   3664..3855    -  CDS            rop: Rop protein, which maintains plasmids at low copy number; rop
   3872..4252    +  CDS            YPB1_ECOLX: Protein predicted: Swiss-Prot protein existence level 4. From Escherichia coli.
   4494..5118    -  CDS            TcR (fragment): tetracycline efflux protein; tet; confers resistance to tetracycline
   5133..5154    -  protein_bind   CAP binding site: CAP binding activates transcription in the presence of cAMP. E. coli catabolite activator protein
   5167..6249    -  CDS            lacI: lac repressor; lacI; The lac repressor binds to the lac operator to inhibit transcription in E. coli. This inhibition can be relieved by adding lactose or isopropyl-β-D-thiogalactopyranoside (IPTG).
   6250..6327    -  promoter       lacI promoter: lacI
   6335..6614    -  CDS            TcR (fragment): tetracycline efflux protein; tet; confers resistance to tetracycline
>Addgene plasmid #61693 | pET15b SARS-CoV PLpro | addgene full sequence | sequence record 299971 | Addgene NGS Result
TAATACGACTCACTATAGGGGAATTGTGAGCGGATAACAATTCCCCTCTAGAAATAATTTTGTTTAACTT
TAAGAAGGAGATATACC
[948 nt withheld, positions 88-1035]
CTGGAAGTTCTGTTTCAGGGTCCACACCATCACCACCATCATTAACTCGAGGATCCGGCTGCTAACAAAG
CCCGAAAGGAAGCTGAGTTGGCTGCTGCCACCGCTGAGCAATAACTAGCATAACCCCTTGGGGCCTCTAA
ACGGGTCTTGAGGGGTTTTTTGCTGAAAGGAGGAACTATATCCGGATATCCCGCAAGAGGCCCGGCAGTA
CCGGCATAACCAAGCCTATGCCTACAGCATCCAGGGTGACGGTGCCGAGGATGACGATGAGCGCATTGTT
AGATTTCATACACGGTGCCTGACTGCGTTAGCAATTTAACTGTGATAAACTACCGCATTAAAGCTTATCG
ATGATAAGCTGTCAAACATGAGAATTCTTGAAGACGAAAGGGCCTCGTGATACGCCTATTTTTATAGGTT
AATGTCATGATAATAATGGTTTCTTAGACGTCAGGTGGCACTTTTCGGGGAAATGTGCGCGGAACCCCTA
TTTGTTTATTTTTCTAAATACATTCAAATATGTATCCGCTCATGAGACAATAACCCTGATAAATGCTTCA
ATAATATTGAAAAAGGAAGAGTATGAGTATTCAACATTTCCGTGTCGCCCTTATTCCCTTTTTTGCGGCA
TTTTGCCTTCCTGTTTTTGCTCACCCAGAAACGCTGGTGAAAGTAAAAGATGCTGAAGATCAGTTGGGTG
CACGAGTGGGTTACATCGAACTGGATCTCAACAGCGGTAAGATCCTTGAGAGTTTTCGCCCCGAAGAACG
TTTTCCAATGATGAGCACTTTTAAAGTTCTGCTATGTGGCGCGGTATTATCCCGTGTTGACGCCGGGCAA
GAGCAACTCGGTCGCCGCATACACTATTCTCAGAATGACTTGGTTGAGTACTCACCAGTCACAGAAAAGC
ATCTTACGGATGGCATGACAGTAAGAGAATTATGCAGTGCTGCCATAACCATGAGTGATAACACTGCGGC
CAACTTACTTCTGACAACGATCGGAGGACCGAAGGAGCTAACCGCTTTTTTGCACAACATGGGGGATCAT
GTAACTCGCCTTGATCGTTGGGAACCGGAGCTGAATGAAGCCATACCAAACGACGAGCGTGACACCACGA
TGCCTGCAGCAATGGCAACAACGTTGCGCAAACTATTAACTGGCGAACTACTTACTCTAGCTTCCCGGCA
ACAATTAATAGACTGGATGGAGGCGGATAAAGTTGCAGGACCACTTCTGCGCTCGGCCCTTCCGGCTGGC
TGGTTTATTGCTGATAAATCTGGAGCCGGTGAGCGTGGGTCTCGCGGTATCATTGCAGCACTGGGGCCAG
ATGGTAAGCCCTCCCGTATCGTAGTTATCTACACGACGGGGAGTCAGGCAACTATGGATGAACGAAATAG
ACAGATCGCTGAGATAGGTGCCTCACTGATTAAGCATTGGTAACTGTCAGACCAAGTTTACTCATATATA
CTTTAGATTGATTTAAAACTTCATTTTTAATTTAAAAGGATCTAGGTGAAGATCCTTTTTGATAATCTCA
TGACCAAAATCCCTTAACGTGAGTTTTCGTTCCACTGAGCGTCAGACCCCGTAGAAAAGATCAAAGGATC
TTCTTGAGATCCTTTTTTTCTGCGCGTAATCTGCTGCTTGCAAACAAAAAAACCACCGCTACCAGCGGTG
GTTTGTTTGCCGGATCAAGAGCTACCAACTCTTTTTCCGAAGGTAACTGGCTTCAGCAGAGCGCAGATAC
CAAATACTGTCCTTCTAGTGTAGCCGTAGTTAGGCCACCACTTCAAGAACTCTGTAGCACCGCCTACATA
CCTCGCTCTGCTAATCCTGTTACCAGTGGCTGCTGCCAGTGGCGATAAGTCGTGTCTTACCGGGTTGGAC
TCAAGACGATAGTTACCGGATAAGGCGCAGCGGTCGGGCTGAACGGGGGGTTCGTGCACACAGCCCAGCT
TGGAGCGAACGACCTACACCGAACTGAGATACCTACAGCGTGAGCTATGAGAAAGCGCCACGCTTCCCGA
AGGGAGAAAGGCGGACAGGTATCCGGTAAGCGGCAGGGTCGGAACAGGAGAGCGCACGAGGGAGCTTCCA
GGGGGAAACGCCTGGTATCTTTATAGTCCTGTCGGGTTTCGCCACCTCTGACTTGAGCGTCGATTTTTGT
GATGCTCGTCAGGGGGGCGGAGCCTATGGAAAAACGCCAGCAACGCGGCCTTTTTACGGTTCCTGGCCTT
TTGCTGGCCTTTTGCTCACATGTTCTTTCCTGCGTTATCCCCTGATTCTGTGGATAACCGTATTACCGCC
TTTGAGTGAGCTGATACCGCTCGCCGCAGCCGAACGACCGAGCGCAGCGAGTCAGTGAGCGAGGAAGCGG
AAGAGCGCCTGATGCGGTATTTTCTCCTTACGCATCTGTGCGGTATTTCACACCGCAATGGTGCACTCTC
AGTACAATCTGCTCTGATGCCGCATAGTTAAGCCAGTATACACTCCGCTATCGCTACGTGACTGGGTCAT
GGCTGCGCCCCGACACCCGCCAACACCCGCTGACGCGCCCTGACGGGCTTGTCTGCTCCCGGCATCCGCT
TACAGACAAGCTGTGACCGTCTCCGGGAGCTGCATGTGTCAGAGGTTTTCACCGTCATCACCGAAACGCG
CGAGGCAGCTGCGGTAAAGCTCATCAGCGTGGTCGTGAAGCGATTCACAGATGTCTGCCTGTTCATCCGC
GTCCAGCTCGTTGAGTTTCTCCAGAAGCGTTAATGTCTGGCTTCTGATAAAGCGGGCCATGTTAAGGGCG
GTTTTTTCCTGTTTGGTCACTGATGCCTCCGTGTAAGGGGGATTTCTGTTCATGGGGGTAATGATACCGA
TGAAACGAGAGAGGATGCTCACGATACGGGTTACTGATGATGAACATGCCCGGTTACTGGAACGTTGTGA
GGGTAAACAACTGGCGGTATGGATGCGGCGGGACCAGAGAAAAATCACTCAGGGTCAATGCCAGCGCTTC
GTTAATACAGATGTAGGTGTTCCACAGGGTAGCCAGCAGCATCCTGCGATGCAGATCCGGAACATAATGG
TGCAGGGCGCTGACTTCCGCGTTTCCAGACTTTACGAAACACGGAAACCGAAGACCATTCATGTTGTTGC
TCAGGTCGCAGACGTTTTGCAGCAGCAGTCGCTTCACGTTCGCTCGCGTATCGGTGATTCATTCTGCTAA
CCAGTAAGGCAACCCCGCCAGCCTAGCCGGGTCCTCAACGACAGGAGCACGATCATGCGCACCCGTGGCC
AGGACCCAACGCTGCCCGAGATGCGCCGCGTGCGGCTGCTGGAGATGGCGGACGCGATGGATATGTTCTG
CCAAGGGTTGGTTTGCGCATTCACAGTTCTCCGCAAGAATTGATTGGCTCCAATTCTTGGAGTGGTGAAT
CCGTTAGCGAGGTGCCGCCGGCTTCCATTCAGGTCGAGGTGGCCCGGCTCCATGCACCGCGACGCAACGC
GGGGAGGCAGACAAGGTATAGGGCGGCGCCTACAATCCATGCCAACCCGTTCCATGTGCTCGCCGAGGCG
GCATAAATCGCCGTGACGATCAGCGGTCCAATGATCGAAGTTAGGCTGGTAAGAGCCGCGAGCGATCCTT
GAAGCTGTCCCTGATGGTCGTCATCTACCTGCCTGGACAGCATGGCCTGCAACGCGGGCATCCCGATGCC
GCCGGAAGCGAGAAGAATCATAATGGGGAAGGCCATCCAGCCTCGCGTCGCGAACGCCAGCAAGACGTAG
CCCAGCGCGTCGGCCGCCATGCCGGCGATAATGGCCTGCTTCTCGCCGAAACGTTTGGTGGCGGGACCAG
TGACGAAGGCTTGAGCGAGGGCGTGCAAGATTCCGAATACCGCAAGCGACAGGCCGATCATCGTCGCGCT
CCAGCGAAAGCGGTCCTCGCCGAAAATGACCCAGAGCGCTGCCGGCACCTGTCCTACGAGTTGCATGATA
AAGAAGACAGTCATAAGTGCGGCGACGATAGTCATGCCCCGCGCCCACCGGAAGGAGCTGACTGGGTTGA
AGGCTCTCAAGGGCATCGGTCGAGATCCCGGTGCCTAATGAGTGAGCTAACTTACATTAATTGCGTTGCG
CTCACTGCCCGCTTTCCAGTCGGGAAACCTGTCGTGCCAGCTGCATTAATGAATCGGCCAACGCGCGGGG
AGAGGCGGTTTGCGTATTGGGCGCCAGGGTGGTTTTTCTTTTCACCAGTGAGACGGGCAACAGCTGATTG
CCCTTCACCGCCTGGCCCTGAGAGAGTTGCAGCAAGCGGTCCACGCTGGTTTGCCCCAGCAGGCGAAAAT
CCTGTTTGATGGTGGTTAACGGCGGGATATAACATGAGCTGTCTTCGGTATCGTCGTATCCCACTACCGA
GATATCCGCACCAACGCGCAGCCCGGACTCGGTAATGGCGCGCATTGCGCCCAGCGCCATCTGATCGTTG
GCAACCAGCATCGCAGTGGGAACGATGCCCTCATTCAGCATTTGCATGGTTTGTTGAAAACCGGACATGG
CACTCCAGTCGCCTTCCCGTTCCGCTATCGGCTGAATTTGATTGCGAGTGAGATATTTATGCCAGCCAGC
CAGACGCAGACGCGCCGAGACAGAACTTAATGGGCCCGCTAACAGCGCGATTTGCTGGTGACCCAATGCG
ACCAGATGCTCCACGCCCAGTCGCGTACCGTCTTCATGGGAGAAAATAATACTGTTGATGGGTGTCTGGT
CAGAGACATCAAGAAATAACGCCGGAACATTAGTGCAGGCAGCTTCCACAGCAATGGCATCCTGGTCATC
CAGCGGATAGTTAATGATCAGCCCACTGACGCGTTGCGCGAGAAGATTGTGCACCGCCGCTTTACAGGCT
TCGACGCCGCTTCGTTCTACCATCGACACCACCACGCTGGCACCCAGTTGATCGGCGCGAGATTTAATCG
CCGCGACAATTTGCGACGGCGCGTGCAGGGCCAGACTGGAGGTGGCAACGCCAATCAGCAACGACTGTTT
GCCCGCCAGTTGTTGTGCCACGCGGTTGGGAATGTAATTCAGCTCCGCCATCGCCGCTTCCACTTTTTCC
CGCGTTTTCGCAGAAACGTGGCTGGCCTGGTTCACCACGCGGGAAACGGTCTGATAAGAGACACCGGCAT
ACTCTGCGACATCGTATAACGTTACTGGTTTCACATTCACCACCCTGAATTGACTCTCTTCCGGGCGCTA
TCATGCCATACCGCGAAAGGTTTTGCGCCATTCGATGGTGTCCGGGATCTCGACGCTCTCCCTTATGCGA
CTCCTGCATTAGGAAGCAGCCCAGTAGTAGGTTGAGGCCGTTGAGCACCGCCGCCGCAAGGAATGGTGCA
TGCAAGGAGATGGCGCCCAACAGTCCCCCGGCCACGGGGCCTGCCACCATACCCACGCCGAAACAAGCGC
TCATGAGCCCGAAGTGGCGAGCCCGATCTTCCCCATCGGTGATGTCGGCGATATAGGCGCCAGCAACCGC
ACCTGTGGCGCCGGTGATGCCGGCCACGATGCGTCCGGCGTAGAGGATCGAGATCTCGATCCCGCGAAAT
