>Addgene plasmid #61693 | pET15b SARS-CoV PLpro | depositor partial sequence | sequence record 100627 | insert
[948 nt withheld, positions 1-948]
CTGGAAGTTCTGTTTCAGGGTCCACACCATCACCACCATCATTAA
