>Addgene plasmid #61693 | pET15b SARS-CoV PLpro | addgene partial sequence | sequence record 109235 | T7term 5'-GCTAGTTATTGCTCAGCGG-3'
AGCAGCCGGATCCTCGAGTTAATGATGGTGGTGATGGTGTGGACCCTGAAACAGAACTTCCAG
[772 nt withheld, positions 64-835]
