>Addgene plasmid #61693 | pET15b SARS-CoV PLpro | addgene partial sequence | sequence record 109236 | T7 5'-TAATACGACTCACTATAGGG-3'
CTTTAAGAAGGAGATATACC
[852 nt withheld, positions 21-872]
